Addgene plasmid #125252: RET-WT
Purpose: Expresses human RET in mammalian cells
Depositing lab: Sissy Jhiang. Depositing organization: Ohio State University. Publication: Characterization of ret oncogenic activation in MEN2 inherited cancer syndromes. Xing S, Smanik PA, Oglesbee MJ, Trosko JE, Mazzaferri EL, Jhiang SM. Endocrinology. 1996 May;137(5):1512-9. doi: 10.1210/endo.137.5.8612479. PubMed 8612479.
Backbone
  Vector backbone: pcDNA3.1
  Backbone manufacturer: Life Technologies
  Vector type: Mammalian Expression
  Selectable markers: Neomycin (select with G418)
Growth in bacteria
  Bacterial resistance: Ampicillin, 100 μg/mL
  Growth temperature: 37°C
  Growth strain: DH5alpha
  Copy number: High Copy
Gene/Insert
  Gene/Insert name: RET
  Species: H. sapiens (human)
  Entrez Gene: RET (a.k.a. CDHF12, CDHR16, HSCR1, MEN2A, MEN2B, MTC1, PTC, RET-ELE1)
  Promoter: CMV
  Cloning method: Restriction Enzyme; 5′ cloning site unknown (unknown if destroyed); 3′ cloning site unknown (unknown if destroyed)
  Sequencing primers: 5′ CMV-F
Terms and licenses: Academic/Nonprofit Terms; Industry Terms: Not Available to Industry
How to cite: RET-WT was a gift from Sissy Jhiang (Addgene plasmid # 125252 ; http://n2t.net/addgene:125252 ; RRID:Addgene_125252)
