[The description below was written by a language model from this plasmid's Addgene catalogue record and pLannotate feature annotations shown in this document.]
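Description:
RET-WT is a mammalian expression plasmid built on the pcDNA3.1 backbone that carries the wild-type human RET coding sequence, which encodes the receptor tyrosine kinase activated by ligands of the glial cell line-derived neurotrophic factor family. In the sequenced record of about 10.2 kb, the RET open reading frame lies downstream of the human cytomegalovirus immediate-early enhancer and promoter and is followed, after a stretch of roughly 1.3 kb that carries no annotation, by the bovine growth hormone polyadenylation signal. The record does not say what this intervening region is, and the restriction sites used for cloning are listed as unknown. No epitope tag or reporter is annotated. T7 and SP6 phage promoters flank the insert region in opposing orientations, as is typical for this backbone, and can serve for in vitro transcription or as sequencing primer sites. The short match to an HIV-1 LTR fragment just after the CMV promoter is probably an annotation artefact rather than a functional viral element.

For propagation in E. coli the plasmid has a high-copy ColE1/pUC-type origin and a β-lactamase gene giving ampicillin resistance. An f1 origin is also present and allows single-stranded DNA production. A separate cassette, with the SV40 early promoter (which includes the SV40 origin) driving the neomycin phosphotransferase gene and ending in the SV40 poly(A) signal, permits G418 selection of stably transfected mammalian cells. Small lac promoter/operator, lacI and ble fragments are backbone remnants. The construct is intended for transient or stable expression of normal RET. The associated publication on RET oncogenic activation in MEN2 cancer syndromes suggests it served as the wild-type reference alongside disease-associated mutants.
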