Features (pLannotate 1.2.2; 21 found; start..end, strand, type, name):
     30..82      -  misc_feature   bom (fragment): basis of mobility region from pBR322
    237..616     +  enhancer       CMV enhancer: human cytomegalovirus immediate early enhancer
    617..820     +  promoter       CMV promoter: human cytomegalovirus (CMV) immediate early promoter
    816..849     +  LTR            5' LTR (truncated) (fragment): truncated 5' long terminal repeat (LTR) from HIV-1
    865..883     +  promoter       T7 promoter: promoter for bacteriophage T7 RNA polymerase
   1048..4389    +  CDS            RET: RET_HUMAN - Also known as CDHF12, CDHR16, PTC, RET51. Experimental evidence at protein level: Swiss-Prot protein existence level 1. Receptor tyrosine-protein kinase involved in numerous cellular mechanisms including cell proliferation, neuronal navigation, cell migration, and cell differentiation upon binding with glial cell derived neurotrophic factor family ligands. Phosphorylates PTK2/FAK1. Regulates both cell death/survival balance and positional information. Required for the molecular mechanisms orchestration during intestine organogenesis; involved in the development of enteric nervous s
   5710..5728    -  promoter       SP6 promoter: promoter for bacteriophage SP6 RNA polymerase
   5754..5978    +  polyA_signal   bGH poly(A) signal: bovine growth hormone polyadenylation signal
   5982..6003    +  promoter       SV40 promoter (fragment): SV40 enhancer and early promoter
   6024..6452    +  rep_origin     f1 ori (sequence partly withheld): f1 bacteriophage origin of replication; arrow indicates direction of (+) strand synthesis
   6466..6795    +  promoter       SV40 promoter: SV40 enhancer and early promoter
   6862..7653    +  CDS            neo: KKA2_KLEPN - Also known as kan, nptII. Experimental evidence at protein level: Swiss-Prot protein existence level 1. Resistance to kanamycin, neomycin, paromomycin, ribostamycin, butirosin and gentamicin B. From Klebsiella pneumoniae.
   7677..7835    +  CDS            ble (fragment): BLE_KLEPN - Experimental evidence at protein level: Swiss-Prot protein existence level 1. Binding protein with a strong affinity to the bleomycin family of antibiotics. Binds to CL990; an antimitotic-antibiotic compound. From Klebsiella pneumoniae.
   7830..7951    +  polyA_signal   SV40 poly(A) signal: SV40 polyadenylation signal
   8024..8040    -  protein_bind   lac operator: The lac repressor binds to the lac operator to inhibit transcription in E. coli. This inhibition can be relieved by adding lactose or isopropyl-β-D-thiogalactopyranoside (IPTG). lac repressor encoded by lacI
   8048..8078    -  promoter       lac promoter: promoter for the E. coli lac operon
   8093..8114    -  protein_bind   CAP binding site: CAP binding activates transcription in the presence of cAMP. E. coli catabolite activator protein
   8127..8219    -  CDS            lacI (fragment): lac repressor; lacI; The lac repressor binds to the lac operator to inhibit transcription in E. coli. This inhibition can be relieved by adding lactose or isopropyl-β-D-thiogalactopyranoside (IPTG).
   8402..8990    -  rep_origin     ori: high-copy-number ColE1/pMB1/pBR322/pUC origin of replication
   9161..10021   -  CDS            AmpR: β-lactamase; bla; confers resistance to ampicillin, carbenicillin, and related antibiotics
  10022..10126   -  promoter       AmpR promoter: bla
>Addgene plasmid #125252 | RET-WT | addgene full sequence | sequence record 244399 | Addgene NGS Result
TCGACGGATCGGGAGATCTCCCGATCCCCTATGGTGCACTCTCAGTACAATCTGCTCTGATGCCGCATAG
TTAAGCCAGTATCTGCTCCCTGCTTGTGTGTTGGAGGTCGCTGAGTAGTGCGCGAGCAAAATTTAAGCTA
CAACAAGGCAAGGCTTGACCGACAATTGCATGAAGAATCTGCTTAGGGTTAGGCGTTTTGCGCTGCTTCG
CGATGTACGGGCCAGATATACGCGTTGACATTGATTATTGACTAGTTATTAATAGTAATCAATTACGGGG
TCATTAGTTCATAGCCCATATATGGAGTTCCGCGTTACATAACTTACGGTAAATGGCCCGCCTGGCTGAC
CGCCCAACGACCCCCGCCCATTGACGTCAATAATGACGTATGTTCCCATAGTAACGCCAATAGGGACTTT
CCATTGACGTCAATGGGTGGAGTATTTACGGTAAACTGCCCACTTGGCAGTACATCAAGTGTATCATATG
CCAAGTACGCCCCCTATTGACGTCAATGACGGTAAATGGCCCGCCTGGCATTATGCCCAGTACATGACCT
TATGGGACTTTCCTACTTGGCAGTACATCTACGTATTAGTCATCGCTATTACCATGGTGATGCGGTTTTG
GCAGTACATCAATGGGCGTGGATAGCGGTTTGACTCACGGGGATTTCCAAGTCTCCACCCCATTGACGTC
AATGGGAGTTTGTTTTGGCACCAAAATCAACGGGACTTTCCAAAATGTCGTAACAACTCCGCCCCATTGA
CGCAAATGGGCGGTAGGCGTGTACGGTGGGAGGTCTATATAAGCAGAGCTCTCTGGCTAACTAGAGAACC
CACTGCTTACTGGCTTATCGAAATTAATACGACTCACTATAGGGAGACCCAAGCTTGCCCCGGAACGTGC
GTCGCGCCCCCAGTGTCCGTCGCGTCCGCCGCGCCCCGGGCGGGGATGGGGCGGCCAGACTGAGCGCCGC
ACCCGCCATCCAGACCCGCCGGCCCTAGCCGCAGTCCCTCCAGCCGTGGCCCCAGCGCGCACGGGCGATG
GCGAAGGCGACGTCCGGTGCCGCGGGGCTGCGTCTGCTGTTGCTGCTGCTGCTGCCGCTGCTAGGCAAAG
TGGCATTGGGCCTCTACTTCTCGAGGGATGCTTACTGGGAGAAGCTGTATGTGGACCAGGCGGCCGGCAC
GCCCTTGCTGTACGTCCATGCCCTGCGGGACGCCCCTGAGGAGGTGCCCAGCTTCCGCCTGGGCCAGCAT
CTCTACGGCACGTACCGCACACGGCTGCATGAGAACAACTGGATCTGCATCCAGGAGGACACCGGCCTCC
TCTACCTTAACCGGAGCCTGGACCATAGCTCCTGGGAGAAGCTCAGTGTCCGCAACCGCGGCTTTCCCCT
GCTCACCGTCTACCTCAAGGTCTTCCTGTCACCCACATCCCTTCGTGAGGGCGAGTGCCAGTGGCCAGGC
TGTGCCCGCGTATACTTCTCCTTCTTCAACACCTCCTTTCCAGCCTGCAGCTCCCTCAAGCCCCGGGAGC
TCTGCTTCCCAGAGACAAGGCCCTCCTTCCGCATTCGGGAGAACCGACCCCCAGGCACCTTCCACCAGTT
CCGCCTGCTGCCTGTGCAGTTCTTGTGCCCCAACATCAGCGTGGCCTACAGGCTCCTGGAGGGTGAGGGT
CTGCCCTTCCGCTGCGCCCCGGACAGCCTGGAGGTGAGCACGCGCTGGGCCCTGGACCGCGAGCAGCGGG
AGAAGTACGAGCTGGTGGCCGTGTGCACCGTGCACGCCGGCGCGCGCGAGGAGGTGGTGATGGTGCCCTT
CCCGGTGACCGTGTACGACGAGGACGACTCGGCGCCCACCTTCCCCGCGGGCGTCGACACCGCCAGCGCC
GTGGTGGAGTTCAAGCGGAAGGAGGACACCGTGGTGGCCACGCTGCGTGTCTTCGATGCAGACGTGGTAC
CTGCATCAGGGGAGCTGGTGAGGCGGTACACAAGCACGCTGCTCCCCGGGGACACCTGGGCCCAGCAGAC
CTTCCGGGTGGAACACTGGCCCAACGAGACCTCGGTCCAGGCCAACGGCAGCTTCGTGCGGGCGACCGTA
CATGACTATAGGCTGGTTCTCAACCGGAACCTCTCCATCTCGGAGAACCGCACCATGCAGCTGGCGGTGC
TGGTCAATGACTCAGACTTCCAGGGCCCAGGAGCGGGCGTCCTCTTGCTCCACTTCAACGTGTCGGTGCT
GCCGGTCAGCCTGCACCTGCCCAGTACCTACTCCCTCTCCGTGAGCAGGAGGGCTCGCCGATTTGCCCAG
ATCGGGAAAGTCTGTGTGGAAAACTGCCAGGCGTTCAGTGGCATCAACGTCCAGTACAAGCTGCATTCCT
CTGGTGCCAACTGCAGCACGCTAGGGGTGGTCACCTCAGCCGAGGACACCTCGGGGATCCTGTTTGTGAA
TGACACCAAGGCCCTGCGGCGGCCCAAGTGTGCCGAACTTCACTACATGGTGGTGGCCACCGACCAGCAG
ACCTCTAGGCAGGCCCAGGCCCAGCTGCTTGTAACAGTGGAGGGGTCATATGTGGCCGAGGAGGCGGGCT
GCCCCCTGTCCTGTGCAGTCAGCAAGAGACGGCTGGAGTGTGAGGAGTGTGGCGGCCTGGGCTCCCCAAC
AGGCAGGTGTGAGTGGAGGCAAGGAGATGGCAAAGGGATCACCAGGAACTTCTCCACCTGCTCTCCCAGC
ACCAAGACCTGCCCCGACGGCCACTGCGATGTTGTGGAGACCCAAGACATCAACATTTGCCCTCAGGACT
GCCTCCGGGGCAGCATTGTTGGGGGACACGAGCCTGGGGAGCCCCGGGGGATTAAAGCTGGCTATGGCAC
CTGCAACTGCTTCCCTGAGGAGGAGAAGTGCTTCTGCGAGCCCGAAGACATCCAGGATCCACTGTGCGAC
GAGCTGTGCCGCACGGTGATCGCAGCCGCTGTCCTCTTCTCCTTCATCGTCTCGGTGCTGCTGTCTGCCT
TCTGCATCCACTGCTACCACAAGTTTGCCCACAAGCCACCCATCTCCTCAGCTGAGATGACCTTCCGGAG
GCCCGCCCAGGCCTTCCCGGTCAGCTACTCCTCTTCCGGTGCCCGCCGGCCCTCGCTGGACTCCATGGAG
AACCAGGTCTCCGTGGATGCCTTCAAGATCCTGGAGGATCCAAAGTGGGAATTCCCTCGGAAGAACTTGG
TTCTTGGAAAAACTCTAGGAGAAGGCGAATTTGGAAAAGTGGTCAAGGCAACGGCCTTCCATCTGAAAGG
CAGAGCAGGGTACACCACGGTGGCCGTGAAGATGCTGAAAGAGAACGCCTCCCCGAGTGAGCTTCGAGAC
CTGCTGTCAGAGTTCAACGTCCTGAAGCAGGTCAACCACCCACATGTCATCAAATTGTATGGGGCCTGCA
GCCAGGATGGCCCGCTCCTCCTCATCGTGGAGTACGCCAAATACGGCTCCCTGCGGGGCTTCCTCCGCGA
GAGCCGCAAAGTGGGGCCTGGCTACTTGGGCAGTGGAGGCAGCCGCAACTCCAGCTCCCTGGACCACCCG
GATGAGCGGGCCCTCACCATGGGCGACCTCATCTCATTTGCCTGGCAGATCTCACAGGGGATGCAGTATC
TGGCCGAGATGAAGCTCGTTCATCGGGACTTGGCAGCCAGAAACATCCTGGTAGCTGAGGGGCGGAAGAT
GAAGATTTCGGATTTCGGCTTGTCCCGAGATGTTTATGAAGAGGATTCCTACGTGAAGAGGAGCCAGGGT
CGGATTCCAGTTAAATGGATGGCAATTGAATCCCTTTTTGATCATATCTACACCACGCAAAGTGATGTAT
GGTCTTTTGGTGTCCTGCTGTGGGAGATCGTGACCCTAGGGGGAAACCCCTATCCTGGGATTCCTCCTGA
GCGGCTCTTCAACCTTCTGAAGACCGGCCACCGGATGGAGAGGCCAGACAACTGCAGCGAGGAGATGTAC
CGCCTGATGCTGCAATGCTGGAAGCAGGAGCCGGACAAAAGGCCGGTGTTTGCGGACATCAGCAAAGACC
TGGAGAAGATGATGGTTAAGAGGAGAGACTACTTGGACCTTGCGGCGTCCACTCCATCTGACTCCCTGAT
TTATGACGACGGCCTCTCAGAGGAGGAGACACCGCTGGTGGACTGTAATAATGCCCCCCTCCCTCGAGCC
CTCCCTTCCACATGGATTGAAAACAAACTCTATGGCATGTCAGACCCGAACTGGCCTGGAGAGAGTCCTG
TACCACTCACGAGAGCTGATGGCACTAACACTGGGTTTCCAAGATATCCAAATGATAGTGTATATGCTAA
CTGGATGCTTTCACCCTCAGCGGCAAAATTAATGGACACGTTTGATAGTTAACATTTCTTTGTGAAAGGT
AATGGACTCACAAGGGGAAGAAACATGCTGAGAATGGAAAGTCTACCGGCCCTTTCTTTGTGAACGTCAC
ATTGGCCGAGCCGTGTTCAGTTCCCAGGTGGCAGACTCGTTTTTGGTAGTTTGTTTTAACTTCCAAGGTG
GTTTTACTTCTGATAGCCGGTGATTTTCCCTCCTAGCAGACATGCCACACCGGGTAAGAGCTCTGAGTCT
TAGTGGTTAAGCATTCCTTTCTCTTCAGTGCCCAGCAGCACCCAGTGTTGGTCTGTGTCCATCAGTGACC
ACCAACATTCTGTGTTCACATGTGTGGGTCCAACACTTACTACCTGGTGTATGAAATTGGACCTGAACTG
TTGGATTTTTCTAGTTGCCGCCAAACAAGGCAAAAAAATTTAAACATGAAGCACACACACAAAAAAGGCA
GTAGGAAAAATGCTGGCCCTGATGACCTGTCCTTATTCAGAATGAGAGACTGCGGGGGGGGCCTGGGGGT
AGTGTCAATGCCCCTCCAGGGCTGGAGGGGAAGAGGGGCCCCGAGGATGGGCCTGGGCTCAGCATTCGAG
ATCTTGAGAATGATTTTTTTTTAATCATGCAACCTTTCCTTAGGAAGACATTTGGTTTTCATCATGATTA
AGATGATTCCTAGATTTAGCACAATGGAGAGATTCCATGCCATCTTTACTATGTGGATGGTGGTATCAGG
GAAGAGGGCTCACAAGACACATTTGTCCCCCGGGCCCACCACATCATCCTCACGTGTTCGGTACTGAGCA
GCCACTACCCCTGATGAGAACAGTATGAAGAAAGGGGGCTGTTGGAGTCCCAGAATTGCTGACAGCAGAG
GCTTTGCTGCTGTGAATCCCACCTGCCACCAGCCTGCAGCACACCCCACAGCCAAGTAGAGGCGAAAGCA
GTGGCTCATCCTACCTGTTAGGAGCAGGTAGGGCTTGTACTCACTTTAATTTGAATCTTATCAACTTACT
CATAAAGGGACAGGCTAGCTAGCTGTGTTAGAAGTAGCAATGACAATGACCAAGGACTGCTACACCTCTG
ATTACAATTCTGATGTGAAAAAGATGGTGTTTGGCTCTTATAGAGCCTGTGTGAAAGGCCCATGGATCAG
CTCTTCCTGTGTTTGTAATTTAATGCTGCTACAAGATGTTTCTGTTTCTTAGATTCTGACCATGACTCAT
AAGCTTGGTACCGAGCTCGGATCCACTAGTAACGGCCGCCAGTGTGCTGGAATTCTGCAGATATCCATCA
CACTGGCGGCCGCTCGAGCATGCATCTAGAGGGCCCTATTCTATAGTGTCACCTAAATGCTAGAGCTCGC
TGATCAGCCTCGACTGTGCCTTCTAGTTGCCAGCCATCTGTTGTTTGCCCCTCCCCCGTGCCTTCCTTGA
CCCTGGAAGGTGCCACTCCCACTGTCCTTTCCTAATAAAATGAGGAAATTGCATCGCATTGTCTGAGTAG
GTGTCATTCTATTCTGGGGGGTGGGGTGGGGCAGGACAGCAAGGGGGAGGATTGGGAAGACAATAGCAGG
CATGCTGGGGATGCGGTGGGCTCTATGGCTTCTGAGGCGGAAAGAACCAGCTGGGGCTCTAGGGGGTATC
CCC
[124 nt withheld, positions 6024-6147]
C
[91 nt withheld, positions 6149-6239]
A
[49 nt withheld, positions 6241-6289]
CCTTTGACGTTGGAGTCCACGTTCTTT
[37 nt withheld, positions 6317-6353]
ACCCTATCTCGGTCTATTCTTTTGATTTATAAGGGATTTTGCCGATTTCGGCCTATTGGTTAAAAAATGA
GCTGATTTAACAAAAATTTAACGCGAATTAATTCTGTGGAATGTGTGTCAGTTAGGGTGTGGAAAGTCCC
CAGGCTCCCCAGCAGGCAGAAGTATGCAAAGCATGCATCTCAATTAGTCAGCAACCAGGTGTGGAAAGTC
CCCAGGCTCCCCAGCAGGCAGAAGTATGCAAAGCATGCATCTCAATTAGTCAGCAACCATAGTCCCGCCC
CTAACTCCGCCCATCCCGCCCCTAACTCCGCCCAGTTCCGCCCATTCTCCGCCCCATGGCTGACTAATTT
TTTTTATTTATGCAGAGGCCGAGGCCGCCTCTGCCTCTGAGCTATTCCAGAAGTAGTGAGGAGGCTTTTT
TGGAGGCCTAGGCTTTTGCAAAAAGCTCCCGGGAGCTTGTATATCCATTTTCGGATCTGATCAAGAGACA
GGATGAGGATCGTTTCGCATGATTGAACAAGATGGATTGCACGCAGGTTCTCCGGCCGCTTGGGTGGAGA
GGCTATTCGGCTATGACTGGGCACAACAGACAATCGGCTGCTCTGATGCCGCCGTGTTCCGGCTGTCAGC
GCAGGGGCGCCCGGTTCTTTTTGTCAAGACCGACCTGTCCGGTGCCCTGAATGAACTGCAGGACGAGGCA
GCGCGGCTATCGTGGCTGGCCACGACGGGCGTTCCTTGCGCAGCTGTGCTCGACGTTGTCACTGAAGCGG
GAAGGGACTGGCTGCTATTGGGCGAAGTGCCGGGGCAGGATCTCCTGTCATCTCACCTTGCTCCTGCCGA
GAAAGTATCCATCATGGCTGATGCAATGCGGCGGCTGCATACGCTTGATCCGGCTACCTGCCCATTCGAC
CACCAAGCGAAACATCGCATCGAGCGAGCACGTACTCGGATGGAAGCCGGTCTTGTCGATCAGGATGATC
TGGACGAAGAGCATCAGGGGCTCGCGCCAGCCGAACTGTTCGCCAGGCTCAAGGCGCGCATGCCCGACGG
CGAGGATCTCGTCGTGACCCATGGCGATGCCTGCTTGCCGAATATCATGGTGGAAAATGGCCGCTTTTCT
GGATTCATCGACTGTGGCCGGCTGGGTGTGGCGGACCGCTATCAGGACATAGCGTTGGCTACCCGTGATA
TTGCTGAAGAGCTTGGCGGCGAATGGGCTGACCGCTTCCTCGTGCTTTACGGTATCGCCGCTCCCGATTC
GCAGCGCATCGCCTTCTATCGCCTTCTTGACGAGTTCTTCTGAGCGGGACTCTGGGGTTCGAAATGACCG
ACCAAGCGACGCCCAACCTGCCATCACGAGATTTCGATTCCACCGCCGCCTTCTATGAAAGGTTGGGCTT
CGGAATCGTTTTCCGGGACGCCGGCTGGATGATCCTCCAGCGCGGGGATCTCATGCTGGAGTTCTTCGCC
CACCCCAACTTGTTTATTGCAGCTTATAATGGTTACAAATAAAGCAATAGCATCACAAATTTCACAAATA
AAGCATTTTTTTCACTGCATTCTAGTTGTGGTTTGTCCAAACTCATCAATGTATCTTATCATGTCTGTAT
ACCGTCGACCTCTAGCTAGAGCTTGGCGTAATCATGGTCATAGCTGTTTCCTGTGTGAAATTGTTATCCG
CTCACAATTCCACACAACATACGAGCCGGAAGCATAAAGTGTAAAGCCTGGGGTGCCTAATGAGTGAGCT
AACTCACATTAATTGCGTTGCGCTCACTGCCCGCTTTCCAGTCGGGAAACCTGTCGTGCCAGCTGCATTA
ATGAATCGGCCAACGCGCGGGGAGAGGCGGTTTGCGTATTGGGCGCTCTTCCGCTTCCTCGCTCACTGAC
TCGCTGCGCTCGGTCGTTCGGCTGCGGCGAGCGGTATCAGCTCACTCAAAGGCGGTAATACGGTTATCCA
CAGAATCAGGGGATAACGCAGGAAAGAACATGTGAGCAAAAGGCCAGCAAAAGGCCAGGAACCGTAAAAA
GGCCGCGTTGCTGGCGTTTTTCCATAGGCTCCGCCCCCCTGACGAGCATCACAAAAATCGACGCTCAAGT
CAGAGGTGGCGAAACCCGACAGGACTATAAAGATACCAGGCGTTTCCCCCTGGAAGCTCCCTCGTGCGCT
CTCCTGTTCCGACCCTGCCGCTTACCGGATACCTGTCCGCCTTTCTCCCTTCGGGAAGCGTGGCGCTTTC
TCATAGCTCACGCTGTAGGTATCTCAGTTCGGTGTAGGTCGTTCGCTCCAAGCTGGGCTGTGTGCACGAA
CCCCCCGTTCAGCCCGACCGCTGCGCCTTATCCGGTAACTATCGTCTTGAGTCCAACCCGGTAAGACACG
ACTTATCGCCACTGGCAGCAGCCACTGGTAACAGGATTAGCAGAGCGAGGTATGTAGGCGGTGCTACAGA
GTTCTTGAAGTGGTGGCCTAACTACGGCTACACTAGAAGAACAGTATTTGGTATCTGCGCTCTGCTGAAG
CCAGTTACCTTCGGAAAAAGAGTTGGTAGCTCTTGATCCGGCAAACAAACCACCGCTGGTAGCGGTGGTT
TTTTTGTTTGCAAGCAGCAGATTACGCGCAGAAAAAAAGGATCTCAAGAAGATCCTTTGATCTTTTCTAC
GGGGTCTGACGCTCAGTGGAACGAAAACTCACGTTAAGGGATTTTGGTCATGAGATTATCAAAAAGGATC
TTCACCTAGATCCTTTTAAATTAAAAATGAAGTTTTAAATCAATCTAAAGTATATATGAGTAAACTTGGT
CTGACAGTTACCAATGCTTAATCAGTGAGGCACCTATCTCAGCGATCTGTCTATTTCGTTCATCCATAGT
TGCCTGACTCCCCGTCGTGTAGATAACTACGATACGGGAGGGCTTACCATCTGGCCCCAGTGCTGCAATG
ATACCGCGAGACCCACGCTCACCGGCTCCAGATTTATCAGCAATAAACCAGCCAGCCGGAAGGGCCGAGC
GCAGAAGTGGTCCTGCAACTTTATCCGCCTCCATCCAGTCTATTAATTGTTGCCGGGAAGCTAGAGTAAG
TAGTTCGCCAGTTAATAGTTTGCGCAACGTTGTTGCCATTGCTACAGGCATCGTGGTGTCACGCTCGTCG
TTTGGTATGGCTTCATTCAGCTCCGGTTCCCAACGATCAAGGCGAGTTACATGATCCCCCATGTTGTGCA
AAAAAGCGGTTAGCTCCTTCGGTCCTCCGATCGTTGTCAGAAGTAAGTTGGCCGCAGTGTTATCACTCAT
GGTTATGGCAGCACTGCATAATTCTCTTACTGTCATGCCATCCGTAAGATGCTTTTCTGTGACTGGTGAG
TACTCAACCAAGTCATTCTGAGAATAGTGTATGCGGCGACCGAGTTGCTCTTGCCCGGCGTCAATACGGG
ATAATACCGCGCCACATAGCAGAACTTTAAAAGTGCTCATCATTGGAAAACGTTCTTCGGGGCGAAAACT
CTCAAGGATCTTACCGCTGTTGAGATCCAGTTCGATGTAACCCACTCGTGCACCCAACTGATCTTCAGCA
TCTTTTACTTTCACCAGCGTTTCTGGGTGAGCAAAAACAGGAAGGCAAAATGCCGCAAAAAAGGGAATAA
GGGCGACACGGAAATGTTGAATACTCATACTCTTCCTTTTTCAATATTATTGAAGCATTTATCAGGGTTA
TTGTCTCATGAGCGGATACATATTTGAATGTATTTAGAAAAATAAACAAATAGGGGTTCCGCGCACATTT
CCCCGAAAAGTGCCACCTGACG
